Addgene plasmid #103218: LSB-hsa-miR-130b-5p
Purpose: Used to sense miRNA activity using fluorescence based tools. hsa-miR-130b-5p target in 3' UTR of of mKate. miRNA activity can be measured by the repression of mKate2 relative to EBFP2 fluorescent proteins . Plasmid is inherently unstable; please see Depositor Comments
Depositing lab: Ron Weiss. Depositing organization: Massachusetts Institute of Technology. Publication: A mixed antagonistic/synergistic miRNA repression model enables accurate predictions of multi-input miRNA sensor activity. Gam JJ, Babb J, Weiss R. Nat Commun. 2018 Jun 22;9(1):2430. doi: 10.1038/s41467-018-04575-0. PubMed 29934631.
Backbone
  Vector backbone: Low Sensor Backbone (LSB)
  Vector type: Mammalian Expression, Synthetic Biology
Growth in bacteria
  Bacterial resistance: Ampicillin and Kanamycin, 100 & 50 μg/mL
  Growth temperature: 30°C
  Growth strain: NEB Stable
  Copy number: High Copy
Gene/Insert
  Gene/Insert name: hsa-miR-130b-5p target
  Species: H. sapiens (human)
  Entrez Gene: MIR130B (a.k.a. MIRN130B, mir-130b)
  Promoter: EF-1a
  Cloning method: Gibson Cloning
Terms and licenses: Academic/Nonprofit Terms; Industry Terms: Not Available to Industry
Depositor comments: Please note that this plasmid is inherently unstable due to a repeating poly A element. We recommend performing a diagnostic digest on multiple colonies upon receipt. The depositors would like to note the presence of several discrepancies between the depositor sequence and physical plasmid sequence. In particular, the sequences upstream and downstream of the puromycin coding region have 10 bp insertions which do not affect the ability to perform puromycin selection. The sequences for those regions within the physical plasmids are as follows: Upstream of Puro: GAATTCGACCGCCTGTCTCAAGGTGCCACC; Downstream of Puro: GCTTTGAGACTACGCGTGAATTCACTCCTC.
How to cite: LSB-hsa-miR-130b-5p was a gift from Ron Weiss (Addgene plasmid # 103218 ; http://n2t.net/addgene:103218 ; RRID:Addgene_103218)
