[The description below was written by a language model from this plasmid's Addgene catalogue record and pLannotate feature annotations shown in this document.]
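Description:
LSB-hsa-miR-130b-5p is an 11 kb mammalian expression plasmid built on the Low Sensor Backbone (LSB), a synthetic-biology vector designed to report microRNA activity by fluorescence. It is propagated in E. coli from a high-copy ColE1/pUC-type origin and carries both a β-lactamase gene (AmpR) and an aminoglycoside phosphotransferase gene (KanR), so it is maintained under dual ampicillin and kanamycin selection. A puromycin N-acetyltransferase coding sequence followed by a rabbit β-globin poly(A) signal is also present, and the depositor indicates it supports puromycin selection. The feature table does not annotate a promoter directly upstream of it.

The payload consists of two parallel transcription units, each driven by the human EF-1α core promoter with its intron A and terminated by a β-globin poly(A) region. One unit expresses the red fluorescent protein mKate2 and, according to the record, carries a target site for human miR-130b-5p in its 3' UTR. This site is not annotated separately, but it would fall in the region between the mKate2 coding sequence and its poly(A) signal. The other unit expresses the blue fluorescent protein EBFP2 without a target site and serves as an internal reference. When miR-130b-5p is active in a transfected cell, mKate2 is repressed while EBFP2 is not, so the ratio of red to blue fluorescence measures miRNA activity normalised for plasmid dose. The attB4, attB1 and attB2 sites flanking the promoters and reporters are remnants of Gateway assembly, and the insert itself was added by Gibson cloning.

The depositor warns that the repeated poly(A) elements make the plasmid inherently prone to recombination. The physical plasmid also differs slightly from the deposited sequence, including short insertions flanking the puromycin coding region that do not impair selection.
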