Features (pLannotate 1.2.2; 28 found; start..end, strand, type, name):
     87..675     -  rep_origin     ori: high-copy-number ColE1/pMB1/pBR322/pUC origin of replication
    846..1706    -  CDS            AmpR: β-lactamase; bla; confers resistance to ampicillin, carbenicillin, and related antibiotics
   1707..1778    -  promoter       AmpR promoter: bla
   1857..2456    +  CDS            PuroR: puromycin N-acetyltransferase; pac from Streptomyces alboniger; confers resistance to puromycin
   2461..2541    +  CDS            HBB (fragment): HBB_PONPY - Experimental evidence at transcript level: Swiss-Prot protein existence level 2. Involved in oxygen transport from the lung to the various peripheral tissues. From Pongo pygmaeus (Bornean orangutan).
   2612..2667    +  polyA_signal   β-globin poly(A) signal: rabbit β-globin polyadenylation signal (Gil and Proudfoot, 1987)
   3646..3666    +  protein_bind   attB4: mutant version of attB; core recombination site for the Gateway® BP reaction BP Clonase™
   3734..3945    +  promoter       EF-1α core promoter: core promoter for human elongation factor EF-1α
   3946..4884    +  intron         EF-1α intron A: intron upstream of the start codon of human EF-1α
   4911..4931    +  protein_bind   attB1: mutant version of attB; core recombination site for the Gateway® BP reaction BP Clonase™
   4951..5646    +  CDS            mKate2: mKate2 is a basic (constitutively fluorescent) red fluorescent protein published in 2009, derived from Entacmaea quadricolor. It is reported to be a rapidly-maturing monomer with moderate acid sensitivity.
   5666..5690    -  protein_bind   attB2: mutant version of attB; recombination site for the Gateway® BP reaction BP Clonase™
   5830..5904    +  CDS            HBB (fragment): HBB_PONPY - Experimental evidence at transcript level: Swiss-Prot protein existence level 2. Involved in oxygen transport from the lung to the various peripheral tissues. From Pongo pygmaeus (Bornean orangutan).
   5975..6030    +  polyA_signal   β-globin poly(A) signal: rabbit β-globin polyadenylation signal (Gil and Proudfoot, 1987)
   6414..6439    +  misc_feature   SA: splice acceptor site
   7111..7131    +  protein_bind   attB4: mutant version of attB; core recombination site for the Gateway® BP reaction BP Clonase™
   7199..7410    +  promoter       EF-1α core promoter: core promoter for human elongation factor EF-1α
   7411..8349    +  intron         EF-1α intron A: intron upstream of the start codon of human EF-1α
   8376..8396    +  protein_bind   attB1: mutant version of attB; core recombination site for the Gateway® BP reaction BP Clonase™
   8407..9123    +  CDS            EBFP2: EBFP2 is a basic (constitutively fluorescent) blue fluorescent protein published in 2007, derived from Aequorea victoria. It is reported to be a rapidly-maturing monomer with moderate acid sensitivity.
   9131..9155    -  protein_bind   attB2: mutant version of attB; recombination site for the Gateway® BP reaction BP Clonase™
   9159..9239    +  CDS            HBB (fragment): HBB_PONPY - Experimental evidence at transcript level: Swiss-Prot protein existence level 2. Involved in oxygen transport from the lung to the various peripheral tissues. From Pongo pygmaeus (Bornean orangutan).
   9310..9365    +  polyA_signal   β-globin poly(A) signal: rabbit β-globin polyadenylation signal (Gil and Proudfoot, 1987)
   9748..9770    -  protein_bind   lac operator (fragment): The lac repressor binds to the lac operator to inhibit transcription in E. coli. This inhibition can be relieved by adding lactose or isopropyl-β-D-thiogalactopyranoside (IPTG). lac repressor encoded by lacI
   9774..9804    -  promoter       lac promoter: promoter for the E. coli lac operon
   9819..9840    -  protein_bind   CAP binding site: CAP binding activates transcription in the presence of cAMP. E. coli catabolite activator protein
   9853..9892    -  CDS            lacI (fragment): lac repressor; lacI; The lac repressor binds to the lac operator to inhibit transcription in E. coli. This inhibition can be relieved by adding lactose or isopropyl-β-D-thiogalactopyranoside (IPTG).
  10065..10874   +  CDS            KanR: aminoglycoside phosphotransferase; aph(3')-Ia; confers resistance to kanamycin in bacteria or G418 (Geneticin®) in eukaryotes
>Addgene plasmid #103218 | LSB-hsa-miR-130b-5p | depositor full sequence | sequence record 195485 | Full Sequence
AATTGAGGGGATAACGCAGGAAAGAACATGTGAGCAAAAGGCCAGCAAAAGGCCAGGAACCGTAAAAAGG
CCGCGTTGCTGGCGTTTTTCCATAGGCTCCGCCCCCCTGACGAGCATCACAAAAATCGACGCTCAAGTCA
GAGGTGGCGAAACCCGACAGGACTATAAAGATACCAGGCGTTTCCCCCTGGAAGCTCCCTCGTGCGCTCT
CCTGTTCCGACCCTGCCGCTTACCGGATACCTGTCCGCCTTTCTCCCTTCGGGAAGCGTGGCGCTTTCTC
ATAGCTCACGCTGTAGGTATCTCAGTTCGGTGTAGGTCGTTCGCTCCAAGCTGGGCTGTGTGCACGAACC
CCCCGTTCAGCCCGACCGCTGCGCCTTATCCGGTAACTATCGTCTTGAGTCCAACCCGGTAAGACACGAC
TTATCGCCACTGGCAGCAGCCACTGGTAACAGGATTAGCAGAGCGAGGTATGTAGGCGGTGCTACAGAGT
TCTTGAAGTGGTGGCCTAACTACGGCTACACTAGAAGAACAGTATTTGGTATCTGCGCTCTGCTGAAGCC
AGTTACCTTCGGAAAAAGAGTTGGTAGCTCTTGATCCGGCAAACAAACCACCGCTGGTAGCGGTGGTTTT
TTTGTTTGCAAGCAGCAGATTACGCGCAGAAAAAAAGGATCTCAAGAAGATCCTTTGATCTTTTCTACGG
GGTCTGACGCTCAGTGGAACGAAAACTCACGTTAAGGGATTTTGGTCATGAGATTATCAAAAAGGATCTT
CACCTAGATCCTTTTAAATTAAAAATGAAGTTTTAAATCAATCTAAAGTATATATGAGTAAACTTGGTCT
GACAGTTACCAATGCTTAATCAGTGAGGCACCTATCTCAGCGATCTGTCTATTTCGTTCATCCATAGTTG
CCTGACTCCCCGTCGTGTAGATAACTACGATACGGGAGGGCTTACCATCTGGCCCCAGTGCTGCAATGAT
ACCGCGAGAACCACGCTCACCGGCTCCAGATTTATCAGCAATAAACCAGCCAGCCGGAAGGGCCGAGCGC
AGAAGTGGTCCTGCAACTTTATCCGCCTCCATCCAGTCTATTAATTGTTGCCGGGAAGCTAGAGTAAGTA
GTTCGCCAGTTAATAGTTTGCGCAACGTTGTTGCCATTGCTACAGGCATCGTGGTGTCACGCTCGTCGTT
TGGTATGGCTTCATTCAGCTCCGGTTCCCAACGATCAAGGCGAGTTACATGATCCCCCATGTTGTGCAAA
AAAGCGGTTAGCTCCTTCGGTCCTCCGATCGTTGTCAGAAGTAAGTTGGCCGCAGTGTTATCACTCATGG
TTATGGCAGCACTGCATAATTCTCTTACTGTCATGCCATCCGTAAGATGCTTTTCTGTGACTGGTGAGTA
CTCAACCAAGTCATTCTGAGAATAGTGTATGCGGCGACCGAGTTGCTCTTGCCCGGCGTCAATACGGGAT
AATACCGCGCCACATAGCAGAACTTTAAAAGTGCTCATCATTGGAAAACGTTCTTCGGGGCGAAAACTCT
CAAGGATCTTACCGCTGTTGAGATCCAGTTCGATGTAACCCACTCGTGCACCCAACTGATCTTCAGCATC
TTTTACTTTCACCAGCGTTTCTGGGTGAGCAAAAACAGGAAGGCAAAATGCCGCAAAAAAGGGAATAAGG
GCGACACGGAAATGTTGAATACTCATACTCTTCCTTTTTCAATATTATTGAAGCATTTATCAGGGTTATT
GTCTCATGAGCGGATACATATTTGAATGTAGCTCCGAATTTCTCGAGGGCTTGTCGACGACGGCGGTCTC
CGTCGTCAGGATCATGAATTCGACCCGCCTGCCACCATGACCGAGTACAAGCCCACGGTGCGCCTCGCCA
CCCGCGACGACGTCCCCCGGGCCGTACGCACCCTCGCCGCCGCGTTCGCCGACTACCCCGCCACGCGCCA
CACCGTCGACCCGGACCGCCACATCGAGCGGGTCACCGAGCTGCAAGAACTCTTCCTCACGCGCGTCGGG
CTCGACATCGGCAAGGTGTGGGTCGCGGACGACGGCGCCGCGGTGGCGGTCTGGACCACGCCGGAGAGCG
TCGAAGCGGGGGCGGTGTTCGCCGAGATCGGCCCGCGCATGGCCGAGTTGAGCGGTTCCCGGCTGGCCGC
GCAGCAACAGATGGAAGGCCTCCTGGCGCCGCACCGGCCCAAGGAGCCCGCGTGGTTCCTGGCCACCGTC
GGCGTCTCGCCCGACCACCAGGGCAAGGGTCTGGGCAGCGCCGTCGTGCTCCCCGGAGTGGAGGCGGCCG
AGCGCGCCGGGGTGCCCGCCTTCCTGGAGACATCCGCGCCCCGCAACCTCCCCTTCTACGAGCGGCTCGG
CTTCACCGTCACCGCCGACGTCGAGGTGCCCGAAGGACCGCGCACCTGGTGCATGACCCGCAAGCCCGGT
GCCTGATACGCGTGAATTCACTCCTCAGGTGCAGGCTGCCTATCAGAAGGTGGTGGCTGGTGTGGCCAAT
GCCCTGGCTCACAAATACCACTGAGATCTTTTTCCCTCTGCCAAAAATTATGGGGACATCATGAAGCCCC
TTGAGCATCTGACTTCTGGCTAATAAAGGAAATTTATTTTCATTGCAATAGTGTGTTGGAATTTTTTGTG
TCTCTCACTCGGAAGGACATATGGGAGGGCAAATCATTTAAAACATCAGAATGAGTATTTGGTTTAGAGT
TTGGCAACATATGCCCATATGCTGGCTGCCATGAACAAAGGTTGGCTATAAAGAGGTCATCAGTATATGA
AACAGCCCCCTGCTGTCCATTCCTTATTCCATAGAAAAGCCTTGACTTGAGGTTAGATTTTTTTTATATT
TTGTTTTGTGTTATTTTTTTCTTTAACATCCCTAAAATTTTCCTTACATGTTTTACTAGCCAGATTTTTC
CTCCTCTCCTGACTACTCCCAGTCATAGCTGTCCCTCTTCTCTTATGGAGATCCCTCGACCTGCAGCCCA
AGCTTGAATTCTCTAGAATTACCCTGTTATCCCTATGCTTGGTTTACCGAGCTCTTATTGGTTTTCAAAC
TTCATTGACTGTGCCCAACGCGCCTGGGAGCTCACGGGGACAGCCCCCCCCCAAAGCCCCCAGGGATGTA
ATTACGTCCCTCCCCCGCTAGGGGGCAGCAGCGAGCCGCCCGGGGCTCCGCTCCGGTCCGGCGCTCCCCC
CGCATCCCCGAGCCGGCAGCGTGCGGGGACAGCCCGGGCACGGGGAAGGTGGCACGGGATCGCTTTCCTC
TGAACGCTTCTCGCTGCTCTTTGAGCCTGCAGACACCTGGGGGGATACGGGGAAAAAGCTAGGCTGAAAG
ACCGGTTCTTAGAATGACACGCGCCTGGGAGCTCACGGGGACAGCCCCCCCCCAAAGCCCCCAGGGATGT
AATTACGTCCCTCCCCCGCTAGGGGGCAGCAGCGAGCCGCCCGGGGCTCCGCTCCGGTCCGGCGCTCCCC
CCGCATCCCCGAGCCGGCAGCGTGCGGGGACAGCCCGGGCACGGGGAAGGTGGCACGGGATCGCTTTCCT
CTGAACGCTTCTCGCTGCTCTTTGAGCCTGCAGACACCTGGGGGGATACGGGGAAAAAGCTAACTTCTGA
GACGACAACTTTGTATAGAAAAGTTGGCTCCGAATTCGCCCTTGACAGCAGAGATCCAGTTTGGTTAATT
AATTGGCTCCGGTGCCCGTCAGTGGGCAGAGCGCACATCGCCCACAGTCCCCGAGAAGTTGTGGGGAGGG
GTCGGCAATTGAACCGGTGCCTAGAGAAGGTGGCGCGGGGTAAACTGGGAAAGTGATGTCGTGTACTGGC
TCCGCCTTTTTCCCGAGGGTGGGGGAGAACCGTATATAAGTGCAGTAGTCGCCGTGAACGTTCTTTTTCG
CAACGGGTTTGCCGCCAGAACACAGGTAAGTGCCGTGTGTGGTTCCCGCGGGCCTGGCCTCTTTACGGGT
TATGGCCCTTGCGTGCCTTGAATTACTTCCACCTGGCTGCAGTACGTGATTCTTGATCCCGAGCTTCGGG
TTGGAAGTGGGTGGGAGAGTTCGAGGCCTTGCGCTTAAGGAGCCCCTTCGCCTCGTGCTTGAGTTGAGGC
CTGGCCTGGGCGCTGGGGCCGCCGCGTGCGAATCTGGTGGCACCTTCGCGCCTGTCTCGCTGCTTTCGAT
AAGTCTCTAGCCATTTAAAATTTTTGATGACCTGCTGCGACGCTTTTTTTCTGGCAAGATAGTCTTGTAA
ATGCGGGCCAAGATCTGCACACTGGTATTTCGGTTTTTGGGGCCGCGGGCGGCGACGGGGCCCGTGCGTC
CCAGCGCACATGTTCGGCGAGGCGGGGCCTGCGAGCGCGGCCACCGAGAATCGGACGGGGGTAGTCTCAA
GCTGGCCGGCCTGCTCTGGTGCCTGGCCTCGCGCCGCCGTGTATCGCCCCGCCCTGGGCGGCAAGGCTGG
CCCGGTCGGCACCAGTTGCGTGAGCGGAAAGATGGCCGCTTCCCGGCCCTGCTGCAGGGAGCTCAAAATG
GAGGACGCGGCGCTCGGGAGAGCGGGCGGGTGAGTCACCCACACAAAGGAAAAGGGCCTTTCCGTCCTCA
GCCGTCGCTTCATGTGACTCCACGGAGTACCGGGCGCCGTCCAGGCACCTCGATTAGTTCTCGAGCTTTT
GGAGTACGTCGTCTTTAGGTTGGGGGGAGGGGTTTTATGCGATGGAGTTTCCCCACACTGAGTGGGTGGA
GACTGAAGTTAGGCCAGCTTGGCACTTGATGTAATTCTCCTTGGAATTTGCCCTTTTTGAGTTTGGATCT
TGGTTCATTCTCAAGCCTCAGACAGTGGTTCAAAGTTTTTTTCTTCCATTTCAGGTGTCGTGAGAAGGGC
GAATTCGACCCAAGTTTGTACAAAAAAGCAGGCTGGATCCAGGTGCCACCATGGTGAGCGAGCTGATTAA
GGAGAACATGCACATGAAGCTGTACATGGAGGGCACCGTGAACAACCACCACTTCAAGTGCACATCCGAG
GGCGAAGGCAAGCCCTACGAGGGCACCCAGACCATGAGAATCAAGGCGGTCGAGGGCGGCCCTCTCCCCT
TCGCCTTCGACATCCTGGCTACCAGCTTCATGTACGGCAGCAAAACCTTCATCAACCACACCCAGGGCAT
CCCCGACTTCTTTAAGCAGTCCTTCCCCGAGGGCTTCACATGGGAGAGAGTCACCACATACGAAGATGGG
GGCGTGCTGACCGCTACCCAGGACACCAGCCTCCAGGACGGCTGCCTCATCTACAACGTCAAGATCAGAG
GGGTGAACTTCCCATCCAACGGCCCTGTGATGCAGAAGAAAACACTCGGCTGGGAGGCCTCCACCGAGAC
ACTGTACCCCGCTGACGGCGGCCTGGAAGGCAGAGCCGACATGGCCCTGAAGCTCGTGGGCGGGGGCCAC
CTGATCTGCAACCTTAAGACCACATACAGATCCAAGAAACCCGCTAAGAACCTCAAGATGCCCGGCGTCT
ACTATGTGGACAGGAGACTGGAAAGAATCAAGGAGGCCGACAAAGAGACATACGTCGAGCAGCACGAGGT
GGCTGTGGCCAGATACTGCGACCTCCCTAGCAAACTGGGGCACAAACTTAATTGAGAATTCTACCACCCA
GCTTTCTTGTACAAAGTGGTACGTCTCAAGACCAGAGGTCTCTGCTTCTGTGCTAGTAGTGCAACAGGGA
AAGAGTGTAGTGCAACAGGGAAAGAGTGTAGTGCAACAGGGAAAGAGTGTAGTGCAACAGGGAAAGAGTC
AACCAGAAGAGACCTGTGCTTCACTCCTCAGGTGCAGGCTGCCTATCAGAAGGTGGTGGCTGGTGTGGCC
AATGCCCTGGCTCACAAATACCACTGAGATCTTTTTCCCTCTGCCAAAAATTATGGGGACATCATGAAGC
CCCTTGAGCATCTGACTTCTGGCTAATAAAGGAAATTTATTTTCATTGCAATAGTGTGTTGGAATTTTTT
GTGTCTCTCACTCGGAAGGACATATGGGAGGGCAAATCATTTAAAACATCAGAATGAGTATTTGGTTTAG
AGTTTGGCAACATATGCCCATATGCTGGCTGCCATGAACAAAGGTTGGCTATAAAGAGGTCATCAGTATA
TGAAACAGCCCCCTGCTGTCCATTCCTTATTCCATAGAAAAGCCTTGACTTGAGGTTAGATTTTTTTTAT
ATTTTGTTTTGTGTTATTTTTTTCTTTAACATCCCTAAAATTTTCCTTACATGTTTTACTAGCCAGATTT
TTCCTCCTCTCCTGACTACTCCCAGTCATAGCTGTCCCTCTTCTCTTATGGAGATCCCGAGCGGTGCGTT
TTTATGCTTGTAGTATTGTATAATGTTTTTAAGATCCAAGCTTCTGACCTCTTCTCTTCCTCCCACAGGG
CCTCGAGACAATTGCATCGATGGTACCAGTGAAAGTCTGCAATGAATTCGAGTTGGCGCGCCTGTCATTC
TAAATCTCTCTTTCAGCCTAAAGCTTTTTCCCCGTATCCCCCCAGGTGTCTGCAGGCTCAAAGAGCAGCG
AGAAGCGTTCAGAGGAAAGCGATCCCGTGCCACCTTCCCCGTGCCCGGGCTGTCCCCGCACGCTGCCGGC
TCGGGGATGCGGGGGGAGCGCCGGACCGGAGCGGAGCCCCGGGCGGCTCGCTGCTGCCCCCTAGCGGGGG
AGGGACGTAATTACATCCCTGGGGGCTTTGGGAGGGGGCTGTCCCCGTGAGCTCCCAGGCGCGCCTGTCA
TTCTAAATCTCTCTTTCAGCCTAAAGCTTTTTCCCCGTATCCCCCCAGGTGTCTGCAGGCTCAAAGAGCA
GCGAGAAGCGTTCAGAGGAAAGCGATCCCGTGCCACCTTCCCCGTGCCCGGGCTGTCCCCGCACGCTGCC
GGCTCGGGGATGCGGGGGGAGCGCCGGACCGGAGCGGAGCCCCGGGCGGCTCGCTGCTGCCCCCTAGCGG
GGGAGGGACGTAATTACATCCCTGGGGGCTTTGGGGGGGGGCTGTCCCCGTGAGCTCCCAGGCGCGCCAA
CTCGGTACCGTATCGATGTCGACGTTAACGCTAGTGATATCAACTTTGTATAGAAAAGTTGGCTCCGAAT
TCGCCCTTGACAGCAGAGATCCAGTTTGGTTAATTAATTGGCTCCGGTGCCCGTCAGTGGGCAGAGCGCA
CATCGCCCACAGTCCCCGAGAAGTTGTGGGGAGGGGTCGGCAATTGAACCGGTGCCTAGAGAAGGTGGCG
CGGGGTAAACTGGGAAAGTGATGTCGTGTACTGGCTCCGCCTTTTTCCCGAGGGTGGGGGAGAACCGTAT
ATAAGTGCAGTAGTCGCCGTGAACGTTCTTTTTCGCAACGGGTTTGCCGCCAGAACACAGGTAAGTGCCG
TGTGTGGTTCCCGCGGGCCTGGCCTCTTTACGGGTTATGGCCCTTGCGTGCCTTGAATTACTTCCACCTG
GCTGCAGTACGTGATTCTTGATCCCGAGCTTCGGGTTGGAAGTGGGTGGGAGAGTTCGAGGCCTTGCGCT
TAAGGAGCCCCTTCGCCTCGTGCTTGAGTTGAGGCCTGGCCTGGGCGCTGGGGCCGCCGCGTGCGAATCT
GGTGGCACCTTCGCGCCTGTCTCGCTGCTTTCGATAAGTCTCTAGCCATTTAAAATTTTTGATGACCTGC
TGCGACGCTTTTTTTCTGGCAAGATAGTCTTGTAAATGCGGGCCAAGATCTGCACACTGGTATTTCGGTT
TTTGGGGCCGCGGGCGGCGACGGGGCCCGTGCGTCCCAGCGCACATGTTCGGCGAGGCGGGGCCTGCGAG
CGCGGCCACCGAGAATCGGACGGGGGTAGTCTCAAGCTGGCCGGCCTGCTCTGGTGCCTGGCCTCGCGCC
GCCGTGTATCGCCCCGCCCTGGGCGGCAAGGCTGGCCCGGTCGGCACCAGTTGCGTGAGCGGAAAGATGG
CCGCTTCCCGGCCCTGCTGCAGGGAGCTCAAAATGGAGGACGCGGCGCTCGGGAGAGCGGGCGGGTGAGT
CACCCACACAAAGGAAAAGGGCCTTTCCGTCCTCAGCCGTCGCTTCATGTGACTCCACGGAGTACCGGGC
GCCGTCCAGGCACCTCGATTAGTTCTCGAGCTTTTGGAGTACGTCGTCTTTAGGTTGGGGGGAGGGGTTT
TATGCGATGGAGTTTCCCCACACTGAGTGGGTGGAGACTGAAGTTAGGCCAGCTTGGCACTTGATGTAAT
TCTCCTTGGAATTTGCCCTTTTTGAGTTTGGATCTTGGTTCATTCTCAAGCCTCAGACAGTGGTTCAAAG
TTTTTTTCTTCCATTTCAGGTGTCGTGAGAAGGGCGAATTCGACCCAAGTTTGTACAAAAAAGCAGGCTC
GCCACCATGGTGAGCAAGGGCGAGGAGCTGTTCACCGGGGTGGTGCCCATCCTGGTCGAGCTGGACGGCG
ACGTAAACGGCCACAAGTTCAGCGTGAGGGGCGAGGGCGAGGGCGATGCCACCAACGGCAAGCTGACCCT
GAAGTTCATCTGCACCACCGGCAAGCTGCCCGTGCCCTGGCCCACCCTCGTGACCACCCTGAGCCACGGC
GTGCAGTGCTTCGCCCGCTACCCCGACCACATGAAGCAGCACGACTTCTTCAAGTCCGCCATGCCCGAAG
GCTACGTCCAGGAGCGCACCATCTTCTTCAAGGACGACGGCACCTACAAGACCCGCGCCGAGGTGAAGTT
CGAGGGCGACACCCTAGTGAACCGCATCGAGCTGAAGGGCGTCGACTTCAAGGAGGACGGCAACATCCTG
GGGCACAAGCTGGAGTACAACTTCAACAGCCACAACATCTATATCATGGCCGTCAAGCAGAAGAACGGCA
TCAAGGTGAACTTCAAGATCCGCCACAACGTGGAGGACGGCAGCGTGCAGCTCGCCGACCACTACCAGCA
GAACACCCCCATCGGCGACGGCCCCGTGCTGCTGCCCGACAGCCACTACCTGAGCACCCAGTCCGTGCTG
AGCAAAGACCCCAACGAGAAGCGCGATCACATGGTCCTGCTGGAGTTCCGCACCGCCGCCGGGATCACTC
TCGGCATGGACGAGCTGTACAAGTAATACCACCCAGCTTTCTTGTACAAAGTGGTACGCGTGAATTCACT
CCTCAGGTGCAGGCTGCCTATCAGAAGGTGGTGGCTGGTGTGGCCAATGCCCTGGCTCACAAATACCACT
GAGATCTTTTTCCCTCTGCCAAAAATTATGGGGACATCATGAAGCCCCTTGAGCATCTGACTTCTGGCTA
ATAAAGGAAATTTATTTTCATTGCAATAGTGTGTTGGAATTTTTTGTGTCTCTCACTCGGAAGGACATAT
GGGAGGGCAAATCATTTAAAACATCAGAATGAGTATTTGGTTTAGAGTTTGGCAACATATGCCCATATGC
TGGCTGCCATGAACAAAGGTTGGCTATAAAGAGGTCATCAGTATATGAAACAGCCCCCTGCTGTCCATTC
CTTATTCCATAGAAAAGCCTTGACTTGAGGTTAGATTTTTTTTATATTTTGTTTTGTGTTATTTTTTTCT
TTAACATCCCTAAAATTTTCCTTACATGTTTTACTAGCCAGATTTTTCCTCCTCTCCTGACTACTCCCAG
TCATAGCTGTCCCTCTTCTCTTATGGAGATCCCTCGACCTGCAGCCCAAGCTTGGCGTAATCATGGTCAT
AGCTGTTTCCTGTGTGAAATTGTTATCCGCTCACAATTCCACACAACATACGAGCCGGAAGCATAAAGTG
TAAAGCCTGGGGTGCCTAATGAGTGAGCTAACTCACATTAATTGCGTTGCGCTCACTGCCCGCTTTCCAG
TCGGGAAACCTGTCGTGCCAGCGGATCGACAGTACTAAGCTTGGTCTAATACCCAATCTCTCGTCTTATC
CAGATGTTTTATACGCCTCTGGCCCGTGTCTCAAAATCTCTGATGTTACATTGCACAAGATAAAATAATA
TCATCATGAACAATAAAACTGTCTGCTTACATAAACAGTAATACAAGGGGTGTTATGAGCCATATTCAAC
GGGAAACGTCGAGGCCGCGATTAAATTCCAACATGGATGCTGATTTATATGGGTATAAATGGGCTCGCGA
TAATGTCGGGCAATCAGGTGCGACAATCTATCGCTTGTATGGGAAGCCCGATGCGCCAGAGTTGTTTCTG
AAACATGGCAAAGGTAGCGTTGCCAATGATGTTACAGATGAGATGGTCAGACTAAACTGGCTGACGGAAT
TTATGCCTCTTCCGACCATCAAGCATTTTATCCGTACTCCTGATGATGCATGGTTACTCACCACTGCGAT
CCCCGGAAAAACAGCATTCCAGGTATTAGAAGAATATCCTGATTCAGGTGAAAATATTGTTGATGCGCTG
GCAGTGTTCCTGCGCCGGTTGCATTCGATTCCTGTTTGTAATTGTCCTTTTAACAGCGATCGCGTATTTC
GTCTCGCTCAGGCGCAATCACGAATGAATAACGGTTTGGTTGATGCGAGTGATTTTGATGACGAGCGTAA
TGGCTGGCCTGTTGAACAAGTCTGGAAAGAAATGCATAAACTTTTGCCATTCTCACCGGATTCAGTCGTC
ACTCATGGTGATTTCTCACTTGATAACCTTATTTTTGACGAGGGGAAATTAATAGGTTGTATTGATGTTG
GACGAGTCGGAATCGCAGACCGATACCAGGATCTTGCCATCCTATGGAACTGCCTCGGTGAGTTTTCTCC
TTCATTACAGAAACGGCTTTTTCAAAAATATGGTATTGATAATCCTGATATGAATAAATTGCAGTTTCAT
TTGATGCTCGATGAGTTTTTCTAATCAGAATTGGTTAATTGGTTGTAACACTGGCAGAGCATTACGCTGA
CTTGACGGGACGGCGCAAGCTCATGACCAAAATCCCTTAACGTGAGTTACGCGTCGTTCCACTGAGCGTC
AGAGGTATCACTAGTATTACAGAGGTAAGTTATAACAGTCGCCTAACCC
