>Addgene plasmid #103218 | LSB-hsa-miR-130b-5p | depositor partial sequence | sequence record 195486 | hsa-miR-130b-5p target
GTAGTGCAACAGGGAAAGAGT
