>Addgene plasmid #103218 | LSB-hsa-miR-130b-5p | addgene partial sequence | sequence record 255868 | mKate2-F 5'-ACCCGCTAAGAACCTCAAGA-3'
GGAGGCCGACAAAGAGACATACGTCGAGCAGCACGAGGTGGCTGTGGCCAGATACTGCGACCTCCCTAGC
AAACTGGGGCACAAACTTAATTGAGAATTCTACCACCCAGCTTTCTTGTACAAAGTGGTACGTCTCAAGA
CCAGAGGTCTCTGCTTCTGTGCTAGTAGTGCAACAGGGAAAGAGTGTAGTGCAACAGGGAAAGAGTGTAG
TGCAACAGGGAAAGAGTGTAGTGCAACAGGGAAAGAGTCAACCAGAAGAGACCTGTGCTTCACTCCTCAG
GTGCAGGCTGCCTATCAGAAGGTGGTGGCTGGTGTGGCCAATGCCCTGGCTCACAAATACCACTGAGATC
TTTTTCCCTCTGCCAAAAATTATGGGGACATCATGAAGCCCCTTGAGCATCTGACTTCTGGCTAATAAAG
GAAATTTATTTTCATTGCAATAGTGTGTTGGAATTTTTTGTGTCTCTCACTCGGAAGGACATATGGGAGG
GCAAATCATTTAAAACATCAGAATGAGTATTTGGTTTAGAGTTTGGCAACATATGCCCATATGCTGGCTG
CCATGAACAAAGGTTGGCTATAAAGAGGTCATCAGTATATGAAACAGCCCCCTGCTGTCCATTCCTTATT
CCATAGAAAAGCCTTGACTTGAGGTTAGAT
